Addgene plasmid #89918: BB2_L_BC_syn_BbsI
Purpose: (Empty Backbone) Linker to construct BB2 from BB1(FS1 - FS4) with FSB and FSC (in with BbsI, out with BsaI)
Depositing lab: Michael Sauer. Depositing organization: Universitaet fur Bodenkultur Wien (BOKU-WIEN). Publication: An efficient tool for metabolic pathway construction and gene integration for Aspergillus niger. Sarkari P, Marx H, Blumhoff ML, Mattanovich D, Sauer M, Steiger MG. Bioresour Technol. 2017 May 4. pii: S0960-8524(17)30643-0. doi: 10.1016/j.biortech.2017.05.004. PubMed 28533066.
Backbone
  Vector backbone: BB2_L_BC_syn_BbsI
  Backbone size (bp): 2215
  Vector type: Bacterial Expression
Growth in bacteria
  Bacterial resistance: Ampicillin, 100 μg/mL
  Growth temperature: 37°C
  Growth strain: DH5alpha
  Copy number: Unknown
Gene/Insert
  Cloning method: Unknown
  Sequencing primers: 5′ CATTAATGCAGCTGGCAC; 3′ GGTTATTGTCTCATGAGCGG
Terms and licenses: Academic/Nonprofit Terms; Industry Terms: Not Available to Industry
How to cite: BB2_L_BC_syn_BbsI was a gift from Michael Sauer (Addgene plasmid # 89918 ; http://n2t.net/addgene:89918 ; RRID:Addgene_89918)
