[The description below was written by a language model from this plasmid's Addgene catalogue record and pLannotate feature annotations shown in this document.]
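Description:
BB2_L_BC_syn_BbsI is a small (2,215 bp) empty backbone plasmid that serves as a linker vector in a hierarchical Golden Gate-style cloning system developed for metabolic pathway construction and gene integration in Aspergillus niger. It is catalogued as a bacterial expression vector, but according to the record its role is purely as an assembly recipient. It is used to build a level-2 backbone (BB2) from level-1 (BB1) modules spanning fusion sites FS1 to FS4. Parts are cloned in with the type IIS enzyme BbsI, and the assembled unit is later released with BsaI, flanked by fusion sites FSB and FSC. Because type IIS enzymes cut outside their recognition sequences, the defined overhangs at these fusion sites allow directional, scarless joining. They also fix the position (B to C) that the resulting unit will occupy in the next, higher-order assembly.

The annotated features show a minimal E. coli maintenance scaffold. A high-copy ColE1/pUC-type origin of replication spans the numbering origin of the circular sequence, and a β-lactamase gene driven by its native bla promoter confers ampicillin resistance. The only other annotations are short remnants, a 93 bp lacI fragment and a 17 bp f1 ori fragment, which are most likely non-functional leftovers from the parental vector. The feature table does not annotate the BbsI and BsaI sites or the fusion sites themselves. No insert, expression promoter, reporter, fungal selection marker or fungal integration element is recorded, which is consistent with the plasmid being an empty intermediate for cloning in E. coli. The copy number is listed as unknown.
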