Features (pLannotate 1.2.2; 5 found; start..end, strand, type, name):
    308..400     +  CDS            lacI (fragment): lac repressor; lacI; The lac repressor binds to the lac operator to inhibit transcription in E. coli. This inhibition can be relieved by adding lactose or isopropyl-β-D-thiogalactopyranoside (IPTG).
    518..534     -  rep_origin     f1 ori (fragment): f1 bacteriophage origin of replication; arrow indicates direction of (+) strand synthesis
    561..665     +  promoter       AmpR promoter: bla
    666..1526    +  CDS            AmpR: β-lactamase; bla; confers resistance to ampicillin, carbenicillin, and related antibiotics
   1752..125     +  rep_origin     ori (across the origin): high-copy-number ColE1/pMB1/pBR322/pUC origin of replication
>Addgene plasmid #89918 | BB2_L_BC_syn_BbsI | depositor full sequence | sequence record 177327 | BB2_L_BC_syn_BbsI sequence 2215 bps
GAGAGCGCACGAGGGAGCTTCCAGGGGGAAACGCCTGGTATCTTTATAGTCCTGTCGGGTTTCGCCACCT
CTGACTTGAGCGTCGATTTTTGTGATGCTCGTCAGGGGGGCGGAGCCTATGGAAAAACGCCAGCAACGCG
GCCTTTTTACGGTTCCTGGCCTTTTGCTGGCCTTTTGCTCACATGTTCTTTCCTGCGTTATCCCCTGATT
CTGTGGATAACCGTATTACCGCCTTTGAGTGAGCTGATACCGCTCGCCGCAGCCGAACGACCGAGCGCAG
CGAGTCAGTGAGCGAGGAAGCGGAAGAGCGCCCAATACGCAAACCGCCTCTCCCCGCGCGTTGGCCGATT
CATTAATGCAGCTGGCACGACAGGTTTCCCGACTGGAAAGCGGGCAGTGAGCGCAACACTAGTCGCAAAA
AACCCCGCCCCTGACAGGGCGGGGTTTTTTCGCGGTCTCCCCGGGGAGGCGTCTTCGGATCCCTCGAGGA
AGACGCCGCTAATTGGAGACCACCGGTGCCGCTACAGGGCGCGTCAGGTGGCACTTTTCGGGGAAATGTG
CGCGGAACCCCTATTTGTTTATTTTTCTAAATACATTCAAATATGTATCCGCTCATGAGACAATAACCCT
GATAAATGCTTCAATAATATTGAAAAAGGAAGAGTATGAGTATTCAACATTTCCGTGTCGCCCTTATTCC
CTTTTTTGCGGCATTTTGCCTTCCTGTTTTTGCTCACCCAGAAACGCTGGTGAAAGTAAAAGATGCTGAA
GATCAGTTGGGTGCACGAGTGGGTTACATCGAACTGGATCTCAACAGCGGTAAGATCCTTGAGAGTTTTC
GCCCCGAAGAACGTTTTCCAATGATGAGCACTTTTAAAGTTCTGCTATGTGGCGCGGTATTATCCCGTAT
TGACGCCGGGCAAGAGCAACTCGGTCGCCGCATACACTATTCTCAGAATGACTTGGTTGAGTACTCACCA
GTCACAGAAAAGCATCTTACGGATGGCATGACAGTAAGAGAATTATGCAGTGCTGCCATAACCATGAGTG
ATAACACTGCGGCCAACTTACTTCTGACAACGATCGGAGGACCGAAGGAGCTAACCGCTTTTTTGCACAA
CATGGGGGATCATGTAACTCGCCTTGATCGTTGGGAACCGGAGCTGAATGAAGCCATACCAAACGACGAG
CGTGACACCACGATGCCTGTAGCAATGGCAACAACGTTGCGCAAACTATTAACTGGCGAACTACTTACTC
TAGCTTCCCGGCAACAATTAATAGACTGGATGGAGGCGGATAAAGTTGCAGGACCACTTCTGCGCTCGGC
CCTTCCGGCTGGCTGGTTTATTGCTGATAAATCTGGAGCCGGTGAGCGTGGCTCTCGCGGTATCATTGCA
GCACTGGGGCCAGATGGTAAGCCCTCCCGTATCGTAGTTATCTACACGACGGGGAGTCAGGCAACTATGG
ATGAACGAAATAGACAGATCGCTGAGATAGGTGCCTCACTGATTAAGCATTGGTAACTGTCAGACCAAGT
TTACTCATATATACTTTAGATTGATTTAAAACTTCATTTTTAATTTAAAAGGATCTAGGTGAAGATCCTT
TTTGATAATCTCATGAACAATAAAACTGTCTGCTTACATAAACAGTAATACAAGGGGTGTAGATCTCATG
ACCAAAATCCCTTAACGTGAGTTTTCGTTCCACTGAGCGTCAGACCCCGTAGAAAAGATCAAAGGATCTT
CTTGAGATCCTTTTTTTCTGCGCGTAATCTGCTGCTTGCAAACAAAAAAACCACCGCTACCAGCGGTGGT
TTGTTTGCCGGATCAAGAGCTACCAACTCTTTTTCCGAAGGTAACTGGCTTCAGCAGAGCGCAGATACCA
AATACTGTCCTTCTAGTGTAGCCGTAGTTAGGCCACCACTTCAAGAACTCTGTAGCACCGCCTACATACC
TCGCTCTGCTAATCCTGTTACCAGTGGCTGCTGCCAGTGGCGATAAGTCGTGTCTTACCGGGTTGGACTC
AAGACGATAGTTACCGGATAAGGCGCAGCGGTCGGGCTGAACGGGGGGTTCGTGCACACAGCCCAGCTTG
GAGCGAACGACCTACACCGAACTGAGATACCTACAGCGTGAGCTATGAGAAAGCGCCACGCTTCCCGAAG
GGAGAAAGGCGGACAGGTATCCGGTAAGCGGCAGGGTCGGAACAG
