Features (pLannotate 1.2.2; 5 found; start..end, strand, type, name):
    308..400     +  CDS            lacI (fragment): lac repressor; lacI; The lac repressor binds to the lac operator to inhibit transcription in E. coli. This inhibition can be relieved by adding lactose or isopropyl-β-D-thiogalactopyranoside (IPTG).
    518..534     -  rep_origin     f1 ori (fragment): f1 bacteriophage origin of replication; arrow indicates direction of (+) strand synthesis
    561..665     +  promoter       AmpR promoter: bla
    666..1526    +  CDS            AmpR: β-lactamase; bla; confers resistance to ampicillin, carbenicillin, and related antibiotics
   1752..125     +  rep_origin     ori (across the origin): high-copy-number ColE1/pMB1/pBR322/pUC origin of replication
>Addgene plasmid #89918 | BB2_L_BC_syn_BbsI | addgene full sequence | sequence record 181147 | Addgene NGS Result
GAGAGCGCACGAGGGAGCTTCCAGGGGGAAACGCCTGGTATCTTTATAGTCCTGTCGGGTTTCGCCACCT
CTGACTTGAGCGTCGATTTTTGTGATGCTCGTCAGGGGGGCGGAGCCTATGGAAAAACGCCAGCAACGCG
GCCTTTTTACGGTTCCTGGCCTTTTGCTGGCCTTTTGCTCACATGTTCTTTCCTGCGTTATCCCCTGATT
CTGTGGATAACCGTATTACCGCCTTTGAGTGAGCTGATACCGCTCGCCGCAGCCGAACGACCGAGCGCAG
CGAGTCAGTGAGCGAGGAAGCGGAAGAGCGCCCAATACGCAAACCGCCTCTCCCCGCGCGTTGGCCGATT
CATTAATGCAGCTGGCACGACAGGTTTCCCGACTGGAAAGCGGGCAGTGAGCGCAACACTAGTCGCAAAA
AACCCCGCCCCTGACAGGGCGGGGTTTTTTCGCGGTCTCCCCGGGGAGGCGTCTTCGGATCCCTCGAGGA
AGACGCCGCTAATTGGAGACCACCGGTGCCGCTACAGGGCGCGTCAGGTGGCACTTTTCGGGGAAATGTG
CGCGGAACCCCTATTTGTTTATTTTTCTAAATACATTCAAATATGTATCCGCTCATGAGACAATAACCCT
GATAAATGCTTCAATAATATTGAAAAAGGAAGAGTATGAGTATTCAACATTTCCGTGTCGCCCTTATTCC
CTTTTTTGCGGCATTTTGCCTTCCTGTTTTTGCTCACCCAGAAACGCTGGTGAAAGTAAAAGATGCTGAA
GATCAGTTGGGTGCACGAGTGGGTTACATCGAACTGGATCTCAACAGCGGTAAGATCCTTGAGAGTTTTC
GCCCCGAAGAACGTTTTCCAATGATGAGCACTTTTAAAGTTCTGCTATGTGGCGCGGTATTATCCCGTAT
TGACGCCGGGCAAGAGCAACTCGGTCGCCGCATACACTATTCTCAGAATGACTTGGTTGAGTACTCACCA
GTCACAGAAAAGCATCTTACGGATGGCATGACAGTAAGAGAATTATGCAGTGCTGCCATAACCATGAGTG
ATAACACTGCGGCCAACTTACTTCTGACAACGATCGGAGGACCGAAGGAGCTAACCGCTTTTTTGCACAA
CATGGGGGATCATGTAACTCGCCTTGATCGTTGGGAACCGGAGCTGAATGAAGCCATACCAAACGACGAG
CGTGACACCACGATGCCTGTAGCAATGGCAACAACGTTGCGCAAACTATTAACTGGCGAACTACTTACTC
TAGCTTCCCGGCAACAATTAATAGACTGGATGGAGGCGGATAAAGTTGCAGGACCACTTCTGCGCTCGGC
CCTTCCGGCTGGCTGGTTTATTGCTGATAAATCTGGAGCCGGTGAGCGTGGCTCTCGCGGTATCATTGCA
GCACTGGGGCCAGATGGTAAGCCCTCCCGTATCGTAGTTATCTACACGACGGGGAGTCAGGCAACTATGG
ATGAACGAAATAGACAGATCGCTGAGATAGGTGCCTCACTGATTAAGCATTGGTAACTGTCAGACCAAGT
TTACTCATATATACTTTAGATTGATTTAAAACTTCATTTTTAATTTAAAAGGATCTAGGTGAAGATCCTT
TTTGATAATCTCATGAACAATAAAACTGTCTGCTTACATAAACAGTAATACAAGGGGTGTAGATCTCATG
ACCAAAATCCCTTAACGTGAGTTTTCGTTCCACTGAGCGTCAGACCCCGTAGAAAAGATCAAAGGATCTT
CTTGAGATCCTTTTTTTCTGCGCGTAATCTGCTGCTTGCAAACAAAAAAACCACCGCTACCAGCGGTGGT
TTGTTTGCCGGATCAAGAGCTACCAACTCTTTTTCCGAAGGTAACTGGCTTCAGCAGAGCGCAGATACCA
AATACTGTTCTTCTAGTGTAGCCGTAGTTAGGCCACCACTTCAAGAACTCTGTAGCACCGCCTACATACC
TCGCTCTGCTAATCCTGTTACCAGTGGCTGCTGCCAGTGGCGATAAGTCGTGTCTTACCGGGTTGGACTC
AAGACGATAGTTACCGGATAAGGCGCAGCGGTCGGGCTGAACGGGGGGTTCGTGCACACAGCCCAGCTTG
GAGCGAACGACCTACACCGAACTGAGATACCTACAGCGTGAGCTATGAGAAAGCGCCACGCTTCCCGAAG
GGAGAAAGGCGGACAGGTATCCGGTAAGCGGCAGGGTCGGAACAG
